>Addgene plasmid #36265 | HA-mDyn3 pcDNA3 | addgene partial sequence | sequence record 46341 | CMV-F 5'-CGCAAATGGGCGGTAGGCGTG-3'
GAGCTCTCTGGCTAACTAGAGAACCCACTGCTTACTGGCTTATCGAAATTAATACGACTCACTATAGGGA
GACCCAAGCTTGGTACCGCCACCATGGCGTACCCATACGACGTCCCAGACTACGCGGGATCCGAATTCGG
GAACCGGGAGATGGAAGAGCTGATCCCTCTGGTGAACCGTCTGCAGGACGCTTTCTCGGCTCTGGGACAG
AGCTGTCTGCTAGAGCTGCCACAGATCGCCGTGGTGGGCGGCCAGAGCGCCGGCAAGAGCTCAGTGCTCG
AGAATTTCGTGGGCAGGGACTTTCTTCCTCGAGGCTCAGGCATTGTAACCAGACGGCCTCTTGTACTCCA
GCTTGTCACCTCTAAAGCAGAATATGCCGAGTTTCTACATTGCAAAGGAAAAAAATTTACAGATTTTGAT
GAAGTTCGACATGAGATCGAAGCAGAAACAGACCGCGTAACAGGAATGAATAAAGGCATCTCTTCTATAC
CAATTAACCTCCGAGTCTACTCTCCCCACGTGTTAAATCTAACGCTAATCGACCTACCTGGAATAACGAA
AGTGCCCGTGGGAGACCAGCCACCAGATATCGAGTATCAGATCAGAGATATGATTATGCAGTTCATCACG
AGGGAGAACTGTCTGATTTTGGCTGTCACGCCAGCCAACACCGATCTTGCGAACTCGGATGCACTGAAGC
TAGCCAAAGAAGTTGATCCTCAAGGTCTGAGGACCATTGGCGTGATCACCAAGCTGGATCTCATGGATGA
AGGAACAGATGCCAGGGATGTGCTGGAGAACAAGCTGCTGCCTCTTCGCAGGGGCTACGTTGGGGTGGTC
AACAGAAGCCAGAAGGACATAGATGGAAAGAAAGACATTAAGGCAGCCATGTTGGCAGAAAGGAAATTTT
T
