[The description below was written by a language model from this plasmid's Addgene catalogue record.]
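Description:
HA-mDyn3 pcDNA3 is a mammalian expression plasmid built on the commercial pcDNA3 backbone and carrying mouse dynamin 3 (Dnm3) as its insert. The coding sequence is placed under the CMV promoter, a strong constitutive viral promoter that gives high-level expression in most transfected mammalian cell lines, and it is fused at its N terminus to an HA epitope tag. The tag allows the exogenous protein to be detected or immunoprecipitated with anti-HA antibodies and distinguished from endogenous dynamin isoforms. The plasmid is propagated in E. coli under ampicillin selection; its copy number is recorded as unknown. The insert was introduced by restriction enzyme cloning, but the 5′ and 3′ sites used are not recorded, and no feature table is provided, so other backbone elements cannot be confirmed from this record. The catalogue also lists bacterial expression as a vector type, although no bacterial promoter driving the insert is described.

Dynamin 3 belongs to the dynamin family of large GTPases that mediate membrane fission during endocytosis. The associated publication concerns the selective, activity-dependent requirement for dynamin 1 in synaptic vesicle endocytosis, which suggests the construct was used to express tagged dynamin 3 for comparison among dynamin isoforms, for example in localisation, interaction or rescue-type experiments. The record does not state the specific experimental use, nor which splice variant of mouse dynamin 3 is encoded.
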