Addgene plasmid #36265: HA-mDyn3 pcDNA3
Depositing lab: Pietro De Camilli. Depositing organization: Yale University. Publication: A selective activity-dependent requirement for dynamin 1 in synaptic vesicle endocytosis. Ferguson SM, Brasnjo G, Hayashi M, Wolfel M, Collesi C, Giovedi S, Raimondi A, Gong LW, Ariel P, Paradise S, O'toole E, Flavell R, Cremona O, Miesenbock G, Ryan TA, De Camilli P. Science. 2007 Apr 27;316(5824):570-4. 10.1126/science.1140621 PubMed 17463283.
Backbone
  Vector backbone: pcDNA3
  Backbone manufacturer: Invitrogen
  Vector type: Mammalian Expression, Bacterial Expression
Growth in bacteria
  Bacterial resistance: Ampicillin, 100 μg/mL
  Growth temperature: 37°C
  Growth strain: DH5alpha
  Copy number: Unknown
Gene/Insert
  Gene/Insert name: Dynamin 3 (alt names: Dyn3; mDyn3)
  Species: M. musculus (mouse)
  Entrez Gene: Dnm3 (a.k.a. 9630020E24Rik, AW061159, B230343F03Rik, C530045C17, mKIAA0820)
  Promoter: CMV
  Tag / fusion protein: HA (N terminal on insert)
  Cloning method: Restriction Enzyme; 5′ cloning site unknown (unknown if destroyed); 3′ cloning site unknown (unknown if destroyed)
  Sequencing primers: 5′ CMV-F
Terms and licenses: Academic/Nonprofit Terms; Industry Terms: Not Available to Industry
How to cite: HA-mDyn3 pcDNA3 was a gift from Pietro De Camilli (Addgene plasmid # 36265 ; http://n2t.net/addgene:36265 ; RRID:Addgene_36265)
